>Addgene plasmid #248989 | pKlab1069-HBEGF-2a-3xFLAG-BRCA1(full-length)-A1708V-2a-mRuby3-HBBIVS2-WPRE | addgene full sequence | sequence record 495734 | Addgene NGS Result
GTGCCAGCTGCATTAACATGGTCATAGCTGTTTCCTTGCGTATTGGGCGCTCTCCGCTTCCTCGCTCACT
GACTCGCTGCGCTCGGTCGTTCGGGTAAAGCCTGGGGTGCCTAATGAGCAAAAGGCCAGCAAAAGGCCAG
GAACCGTAAAAAGGCCGCGTTGCTGGCGTTTTTCCATAGGCTCCGCCCCCCTGACGAGCATCACAAAAAT
CGACGCTCAAGTCAGAGGTGGCGAAACCCGACAGGACTATAAAGATACCAGGCGTTTCCCCCTGGAAGCT
CCCTCGTGCGCTCTCCTGTTCCGACCCTGCCGCTTACCGGATACCTGTCCGCCTTTCTCCCTTCGGGAAG
CGTGGCGCTTTCTCATAGCTCACGCTGTAGGTATCTCAGTTCGGTGTAGGTCGTTCGCTCCAAGCTGGGC
TGTGTGCACGAACCCCCCGTTCAGCCCGACCGCTGCGCCTTATCCGGTAACTATCGTCTTGAGTCCAACC
CGGTAAGACACGACTTATCGCCACTGGCAGCAGCCACTGGTAACAGGATTAGCAGAGCGAGGTATGTAGG
CGGTGCTACAGAGTTCTTGAAGTGGTGGCCTAACTACGGCTACACTAGAAGAACAGTATTTGGTATCTGC
GCTCTGCTGAAGCCAGTTACCTTCGGAAAAAGAGTTGGTAGCTCTTGATCCGGCAAACAAACCACCGCTG
GTAGCGGTGGTTTTTTTGTTTGCAAGCAGCAGATTACGCGCAGAAAAAAAGGATCTCAAGAAGATCCTTT
GATCTTTTCTACGGGGTCTGACGCTCAGTGGAACGAAAACTCACGTTAAGGGATTTTGGTCATGAGATTA
TCAAAAAGGATCTTCACCTAGATCCTTTTAAATTAAAAATGAAGTTTTAAATCAATCTAAAGTATATATG
AGTAAACTTGGTCTGACAGTTACCAATGCTTAATCAGTGAGGCACCTATCTCAGCGATCTGTCTATTTCG
TTCATCCATAGTTGCCTGACTCCCCGTCGTGTAGATAACTACGATACGGGAGGGCTTACCATCTGGCCCC
AGTGCTGCAATGATACCGCGAGAACCACGCTCACCGGCTCCAGATTTATCAGCAATAAACCAGCCAGCCG
GAAGGGCCGAGCGCAGAAGTGGTCCTGCAACTTTATCCGCCTCCATCCAGTCTATTAATTGTTGCCGGGA
AGCTAGAGTAAGTAGTTCGCCAGTTAATAGTTTGCGCAACGTTGTTGCCATTGCTACAGGCATCGTGGTG
TCACGCTCGTCGTTTGGTATGGCTTCATTCAGCTCCGGTTCCCAACGATCAAGGCGAGTTACATGATCCC
CCATGTTGTGCAAAAAAGCGGTTAGCTCCTTCGGTCCTCCGATCGTTGTCAGAAGTAAGTTGGCCGCAGT
GTTATCACTCATGGTTATGGCAGCACTGCATAATTCTCTTACTGTCATGCCATCCGTAAGATGCTTTTCT
GTGACTGGTGAGTACTCAACCAAGTCATTCTGAGAATAGTGTATGCGGCGACCGAGTTGCTCTTGCCCGG
CGTCAATACGGGATAATACCGCGCCACATAGCAGAACTTTAAAAGTGCTCATCATTGGAAAACGTTCTTC
GGGGCGAAAACTCTCAAGGATCTTACCGCTGTTGAGATCCAGTTCGATGTAACCCACTCGTGCACCCAAC
TGATCTTCAGCATCTTTTACTTTCACCAGCGTTTCTGGGTGAGCAAAAACAGGAAGGCAAAATGCCGCAA
AAAAGGGAATAAGGGCGACACGGAAATGTTGAATACTCATACTCTTCCTTTTTCAATATTATTGAAGCAT
TTATCAGGGTTATTGTCTCATGAGCGGATACATATTTGAATGTATTTAGAAAAATAAACAAATAGGGGTT
CCGCGCACATTTCCCCGAAAAGTGCCACCTAAATTGTAAGCGTTAATATTTTGTTAAAATTCGCGTTAAA
TTTTTGTTAAATCAGCTCATTTTTTAACCAATAGGCCGAAATCGGCAAAATCCCTTATAAATCAAAAGAA
TAGACCGAGATAGGGTTGAGTGGCCGCTACAGGGCGCTCCCATTCGCCATTCAGGCTGCGCAACTGTTGG
GAAGGGCGTTTCGGTGCGGGCCTCTTCGCTATTACGCCAGCTGGCGAAAGGGGGATGTGCTGCAAGGCGA
TTAAGTTGGGTAACGCCAGGGTTTTCCCAGTCACGACGTTGTAAAACGACGGCCAGTCCCCCGGTCAGGC
AACATCACCCGAGCGCGACGTAATACGACTCACTATAGGGCGAATTGGCGGAAGGCCGTCAAGGCCGCAT
ACGCGTCCATGTCTTCGGAAATACAAGGACTTCTGCATCCATGGAGAATGCAAATATGTGAAGGAGCTCC
GGGCTCCCTCCTGCATGTAAGTGCCCCTTCCCCAGGGCTGAATCTCATCAGCACACTTTGTCAGCCACGT
GGCTGTTCCTCGTTGTCACTGTTCCTTGAATTCATGATTTCACCCAGTTTCTTCTCAACCTCTGGGCGGA
AGTTGGGAGGAGGGGAAATATATTTTTAGTCAGCGGAAGCCCCCTCCCCCCTATAGGATGCAATTTCCTG
TGGTATGGTTTTGTGACGTGCTTTAATCCTTGGGGACATTTCCTGCTTGCCCAGAAATGAGCATGTGGCT
AGGACAGCTGGCACCTGAAGGCAGGCCCTTAATTCTTGCCTGATGCCCTACTCTGGGAGGGAGAAGCCAG
TAGGAAACATGGCAGAGTGGGCTTCCAGGGCAGAGTAGAGCTCCTGTGGGAAGGTAGGAAGTGCATTTGG
ATGCATGATGTATAGGTATGTGTGTATTTGGGTTTATGTGCATGTAAGTGTGCAAATGTGGATTGACTGT
GAGGCATGGCAGGACTGTACAGAGAGGGATCATCATGGCGGCAGGTTGAGGCCTCTCTTTCTTCTTCCTT
ATCCCAGCAAGGACGAGGAGGTGGGAGACATGGAGAGTACTGGCCTTTGGCCACGTTGTGAGAGAACAAT
TCCTTTGTGCAGGGTTCACAGGAAATGGAACCTGACCCATTAGGCATCAGCCCCCGGAATTCTAGGGCGC
AGTAGTCCAGGGTTTCCTTGATGATGTCATACTTATCCTGTCCCTTTTTTTTCCACAGCTGCCACCCGGG
TTACCATGGAAAAAGGTGTCATGGGCTGAGCCTCCCAGTGGAAAATCGCTTATATACCTATGACCACACA
ACCATCCTGGCCGTGGTGGCTGTGGTGCTGTCATCTGTCTGTCTGCTGGTCATCGTGGGGCTTCTCATGT
TTAGGTACCATAGGAGAGGAGGTTATGATGTGGAAAATGAAGAGAAAGTGAAGTTGGGCATGACTAATTC
CCACGGATCCGAGGGCAGAGGAAGTCTGCTAACATGCGGTGACGTCGAGGAGAATCCTGGCCCAGCACCG
GGATCCACCGGTGACTACAAAGACCATGACGGTGATTATAAAGATCATGACATCGACTACAAGGATGACG
ATGACAAGCCAGTGTGGTGGAATTCGATATCAACAAGTTTGTACAAAAAAGTTGGCGATTTATCTGCTCT
TCGCGTTGAAGAAGTACAAAATGTCATTAATGCTATGCAGAAAATCTTAGAGTGTCCCATCTGTCTGGAG
TTGATCAAGGAACCGGTGTCCACAAAGTGTGACCACATATTTTGCAAATTTTGCATGCTGAAACTTCTCA
ACCAGAAGAAAGGGCCTTCACAGTGTCCTTTATGTAAGAATGATATAACCAAAAGGAGCCTACAAGAAAG
TACGAGATTTAGTCAACTTGTTGAAGAGCTATTGAAAATCATTTGTGCTTTTCAGCTTGACACAGGTTTG
GAGTATGCAAACAGCTATAATTTTGCAAAAAAGGAAAATAACTCTCCTGAACATCTAAAAGATGAAGTTT
CTATCATCCAAAGTATGGGCTACAGAAACCGTGCCAAAAGACTTCTACAGAGTGAACCCGAAAATCCTTC
CTTGCAGGAAACCAGTCTCAGTGTCCAACTCTCTAACCTTGGAACTGTGAGAACTCTGAGGACAAAGCAG
CGGATACAACCTCAAAAGACGTCTGTCTACATTGAATTGGGATCTGATTCTTCTGAAGATACCGTTAATA
AGGCAACTTATTGCAGTGTGGGAGATCAAGAATTGTTACAAATCACCCCTCAAGGAACCAGGGATGAAAT
CAGTTTGGATTCTGCAAAAAAGGCTGCTTGTGAATTTTCTGAGACGGATGTAACAAATACTGAACATCAT
CAACCCAGTAATAATGATTTGAACACCACTGAGAAGCGTGCAGCTGAGAGGCATCCAGAAAAGTATCAGG
GTAGTTCTGTTTCAAACTTGCATGTGGAGCCATGTGGCACAAATACTCATGCCAGCTCATTACAGCATGA
GAACAGCAGTTTATTACTCACTAAAGACAGAATGAATGTAGAAAAGGCTGAATTCTGTAATAAAAGCAAA
CAGCCTGGCTTAGCAAGGAGCCAACATAACAGATGGGCTGGAAGTAAGGAAACATGTAATGATAGGCGGA
CTCCCAGCACAGAAAAAAAGGTAGATCTGAATGCTGATCCCCTGTGTGAGAGAAAAGAATGGAATAAGCA
GAAACTGCCATGCTCAGAGAATCCTAGAGATACTGAAGATGTTCCTTGGATAACACTAAATAGCAGCATT
CAGAAAGTTAATGAGTGGTTTTCCAGAAGTGATGAACTGTTAGGTTCTGATGACTCACATGATGGGGAGT
CTGAATCAAATGCCAAAGTAGCTGATGTATTGGACGTTCTAAATGAGGTAGATGAATATTCTGGTTCTTC
AGAGAAAATAGACTTACTGGCCAGTGATCCTCATGAGGCTTTAATATGTAAAAGTGAAAGAGTTCACTCC
AAATCAGTAGAGAGTAATATTGAAGACAAAATATTTGGGAAAACCTATCGGAAGAAGGCAAGCCTCCCCA
ACTTAAGCCATGTAACTGAAAATCTAATTATAGGAGCATTTGTTACTGAGCCACAGATAATACAAGAGCG
TCCCCTCACAAATAAATTAAAGCGTAAAAGGAGACCTACATCAGGCCTTCATCCTGAGGATTTTATCAAG
AAAGCAGATTTGGCAGTTCAAAAGACTCCTGAAATGATAAATCAGGGAACTAACCAAACGGAGCAGAATG
GTCAAGTGATGAATATTACTAATAGTGGTCATGAGAATAAAACAAAAGGTGATTCTATTCAGAATGAGAA
AAATCCTAACCCAATAGAATCACTCGAAAAAGAATCTGCTTTCAAAACGAAAGCTGAACCTATAAGCAGC
AGTATAAGCAATATGGAACTCGAATTAAATATCCACAATTCAAAAGCACCTAAAAAGAATAGGCTGAGGA
GGAAGTCTTCTACCAGGCATATTCATGCGCTTGAACTAGTAGTCAGTAGAAATCTAAGCCCACCTAATTG
TACTGAATTGCAAATTGATAGTTGTTCTAGCAGTGAAGAGATAAAGAAAAAAAAGTACAACCAAATGCCA
GTCAGGCACAGCAGAAACCTACAACTCATGGAAGGTAAAGAACCTGCAACTGGAGCCAAGAAGAGTAACA
AGCCAAATGAACAGACAAGTAAAAGACATGACAGTGATACTTTCCCAGAGCTGAAGTTAACAAATGCACC
TGGTTCTTTTACTAAGTGTTCAAATACCAGTGAACTTAAAGAATTTGTCAATCCTAGCCTTCCAAGAGAA
GAAAAAGAAGAGAAACTAGAAACAGTTAAAGTGTCTAATAATGCTGAAGACCCCAAAGATCTCATGTTAA
GTGGAGAAAGGGTTTTGCAAACTGAAAGATCTGTAGAGAGTAGCAGTATTTCACTGGTACCTGGTACTGA
TTATGGCACTCAGGAAAGTATCTCGTTACTGGAAGTTAGCACTCTAGGGAAGGCAAAAACAGAACCAAAT
AAATGTGTGAGTCAGTGTGCAGCATTTGAAAACCCCAAGGGACTAATTCATGGTTGTTCCAAAGATAATA
GAAATGACACAGAAGGCTTTAAGTATCCATTGGGACATGAAGTTAACCACAGTCGGGAAACAAGCATAGA
AATGGAAGAAAGTGAACTTGATGCTCAGTATTTGCAGAATACATTCAAGGTTTCAAAGCGCCAGTCATTT
GCTCTGTTTTCAAATCCAGGAAATGCAGAAGAGGAATGTGCAACATTCTCTGCCCACTCTGGGTCCTTAA
AGAAACAAAGTCCAAAAGTCACTTTTGAATGTGAACAAAAGGAAGAAAATCAAGGAAAGAATGAGTCTAA
TATCAAGCCTGTACAGACAGTTAATATCACTGCAGGCTTTCCTGTGGTTGGTCAGAAAGATAAGCCAGTT
GATAATGCCAAATGTAGTATCAAAGGAGGCTCTAGGTTTTGTCTATCATCTCAGTTCAGAGGCAACGAAA
CTGGACTCATTACTCCAAATAAACATGGACTTTTACAAAACCCATATCGTATACCACCACTTTTTCCCAT
CAAGTCATTTGTTAAAACTAAATGTAAGAAAAATCTGCTAGAGGAAAACTTTGAGGAACATTCAATGTCA
CCTGAAAGAGAAATGGGAAATGAGAACATTCCAAGTACAGTGAGCACAATTAGCCGTAATAACATTAGAG
AAAATGTTTTTAAAGGAGCCAGCTCAAGCAATATTAATGAAGTAGGTTCCAGTACTAATGAAGTGGGCTC
CAGTATTAATGAAATAGGTTCCAGTGATGAAAACATTCAAGCAGAACTAGGTAGAAACAGAGGGCCAAAA
TTGAATGCTATGCTTAGATTAGGGGTTTTGCAACCTGAGGTCTATAAACAAAGTCTTCCTGGAAGTAATT
GTAAGCATCCTGAAATAAAAAAGCAAGAATATGAAGAAGTAGTTCAGACTGTTAATACAGATTTCTCTCC
ATATCTGATTTCAGATAACTTAGAACAGCCTATGGGAAGTAGTCATGCATCTCAGGTTTGTTCTGAGACA
CCTGATGACCTGTTAGATGATGGTGAAATAAAGGAAGATACTAGTTTTGCTGAAAATGACATTAAGGAAA
GTTCTGCTGTTTTTAGCAAAAGCGTCCAGAGAGGAGAGCTTAGCAGGAGTCCTAGCCCTTTCACCCATAC
ACATTTGGCTCAGGGTTACCGAAGAGGGGCCAAGAAATTAGAGTCCTCAGAAGAGAACTTATCTAGTGAG
GATGAAGAGCTTCCCTGCTTCCAACACTTGTTATTTGGTAAAGTAAACAATATACCTTCTCAGTCTACTA
GGCATAGCACCGTTGCTACCGAGTGTCTGTCTAAGAACACAGAGGAGAATTTATTATCATTGAAGAATAG
CTTAAATGACTGCAGTAACCAGGTAATATTGGCAAAGGCATCTCAGGAACATCACCTTAGTGAGGAAACA
AAATGTTCTGCTAGCTTGTTTTCTTCACAGTGCAGTGAATTGGAAGACTTGACTGCAAATACAAACACCC
AGGATCCTTTCTTGATTGGTTCTTCCAAACAAATGAGGCATCAGTCTGAAAGCCAGGGAGTTGGTCTGAG
TGACAAGGAATTGGTTTCAGATGATGAAGAAAGAGGAACGGGCTTGGAAGAAAATAATCAAGAAGAGCAA
AGCATGGATTCAAACTTAGGTGAAGCAGCATCTGGGTGTGAGAGTGAAACAAGCGTCTCTGAAGACTGCT
CAGGGCTATCCTCTCAGAGTGACATTTTAACCACTCAGCAGAGGGATACCATGCAACATAACCTGATAAA
GCTCCAGCAGGAAATGGCTGAACTAGAAGCTGTGTTAGAACAGCATGGGAGCCAGCCTTCTAACAGCTAC
CCTTCCATCATAAGTGACTCCTCTGCCCTTGAGGACCTGCGAAATCCAGAACAAAGCACATCAGAAAAAG
CAGTATTAACTTCACAGAAAAGTAGTGAATACCCTATAAGCCAGAATCCAGAAGGCCTTTCTGCTGACAA
GTTTGAGGTGTCTGCAGATAGTTCTACCAGTAAAAATAAAGAACCAGGAGTGGAAAGGTCATCCCCTTCT
AAATGCCCATCATTAGATGATAGGTGGTACATGCACAGTTGCTCTGGGAGTCTTCAGAATAGAAACTACC
CATCTCAAGAGGAGCTCATTAAGGTTGTTGATGTGGAGGAGCAACAGCTGGAAGAGTCTGGGCCACACGA
TTTGACGGAAACATCTTACTTGCCAAGGCAAGATCTAGAGGGAACCCCTTACCTGGAATCTGGAATCAGC
CTCTTCTCTGATGACCCTGAATCTGATCCTTCTGAAGACAGAGCCCCAGAGTCAGCTCGTGTTGGCAACA
TACCATCTTCAACCTCTGCATTGAAAGTTCCCCAATTGAAAGTTGCAGAATCTGCCCAGGGTCCAGCTGC
TGCTCATACTACTGATACTGCTGGGTATAATGCAATGGAAGAAAGTGTGAGCAGGGAGAAGCCAGAATTG
ACAGCTTCAACAGAAAGGGTCAACAAAAGAATGTCCATGGTGGTGTCTGGCCTGACCCCAGAAGAATTTA
TGCTCGTGTACAAGTTTGCCAGAAAACACCACATCACTTTAACTAATCTAATTACTGAAGAGACTACTCA
TGTTGTTATGAAAACAGATGCTGAGTTTGTGTGTGAACGGACACTGAAATATTTTCTAGGAATTGTGGGA
GGAAAATGGGTAGTTAGCTATTTCTGGGTGACCCAGTCTATTAAAGAAAGAAAAATGCTGAATGAGCATG
ATTTTGAAGTCAGAGGAGATGTGGTCAATGGAAGAAACCACCAAGGTCCAAAGCGAGCAAGAGAATCCCA
GGACAGAAAGATCTTCAGGGGGCTAGAAATCTGTTGCTATGGGCCCTTCACCAACATGCCCACAGATCAA
CTGGAATGGATGGTACAGCTGTGTGGTGCTTCTGTGGTGAAGGAGCTTTCATCATTCACCCTTGGCACAG
GTGTCCACCCAATTGTGGTTGTGCAGCCAGATGCCTGGACAGAGGACAATGGCTTCCATGCAATTGGGCA
GATGTGTGAGGCACCTGTGGTGACCCGAGAGTGGGTGTTGGACAGTGTAGCACTCTACCAGTGCCAGGAG
CTGGACACCTACCTGATACCCCAGATCCCCCACAGCCACTACACCGGTGGCTCCGCCACCAATTTCAGCC
TGCTCAAGCAGGCTGGCGACGTGGAGGAAAACCCAGGACCTGCGCCGGGTTCGCAATTGGTGTCTAAGGG
CGAAGAGCTGATCAAGGAAAATATGCGTATGAAGGTGGTCATGGAAGGTTCGGTCAACGGCCACCAATTC
AAATGCACAGGTGAAGGAGAAGGCAGACCGTACGAGGGAGTGCAAACCATGAGGATCAAAGTCATCGAGG
GAGGACCCCTGCCATTTGCCTTTGACATTCTTGCCACGTCGTTCATGTATGGCAGCCGTACCTTTATCAA
GTACCCGGCCGACATCCCTGATTTCTTTAAACAGTCCTTTCCTGAGGGTTTTACTTGGGAAAGAGTTACG
AGATACGAAGATGGTGGAGTCGTCACCGTCACGCAGGACACCAGCCTTGAGGATGGCGAGCTCGTCTACA
ACGTCAAGGTCAGAGGGGTAAACTTTCCCTCCAATGGTCCCGTGATGCAGAAGAAGACCAAGGGTTGGGA
GCCTAATACAGAGATGATGTATCCAGCAGATGGTGGTCTGAGAGGATACACTGACATCGCACTGAAAGTT
GATGGTGGTGGCCATCTGCACTGCAACTTCGTGACAACTTACAGGTCAAAAAAGACCGTCGGGAACATCA
AGATGCCCGGTGTCCATGCCGTTGATCACCGCCTGGAAAGGATCGAGGAGAGTGACAATGAAACCTACGT
AGTGCAAAGAGAAGTGGCAGTTGCCAAATACAGCAACCTTGGTGGTGGCATGGACGAGCTGTACAAGTAA
TAGTAAACGCTAGCGTTTAAACCTTCAGGGTGAGTCTATGGGACGCTTGATGTTTTCTTTCCCCTTCTTT
TCTATGGTTAAGTTCATGTCATAGGAAGGGGATAAGTAACAGGGTACAGTTTAGAATGGGAAACAGACGA
ATGATTGCATCAGTGTGGAAGTCTCAGGATCGTTTTAGTTTCTTTTATTTGCTGTTCATAACAATTGTTT
TCTTTTGTTTAATTCTTGCTTTCTTTTTTTTTCTTCTCCGCAATTTTTACTATTATACTTAATGCCTTAA
CATTGTGTATAACAAAAGGAAATATCTCTGAGATACATTAAGTAACTTAAAAAAAAACTTTACACAGTCT
GCCTAGTACATTACTATTTGGAATATATGTGTGCTTATTTGCATATTCATAATCTCCCTACTTTATTTTC
TTTTATTTTTAATTGATACATAATCATTATACATATTTATGGGTTAAAGTGTAATGTTTTAATATGTGTA
CACATATTGACCAAATCAGGGTAATTTTGCATTTGTAATTTTAAAAAATGCTTTCTTCTTTTAATATACT
TTTTTGTTTATCTTATTTCTAATACTTTCCCTAATCTCTTTCTTTCAGGGCAATAATGATACAATGTATC
ATGCCTCTTTGCACCATTCTAAAGAATAACAGTGATAATTTCTGGGTTAAGGCAATAGCAATATCTCTGC
ATATAAATATTTCTGCATATAAATTGTAACTGATGTAAGAGGTTTCATATTGCTAATAGCAGCTACAATC
CAGCTACCATTCTGCTTTTATTTTATGGTTGGGATAAGGCTGGATTATTCTGAGTCCAAGCTAGGCCCTT
TTGCTAATCATGTTCATACCTCTTATCTTCCTCCCACAGCTCCTGGGCAACGTGCTGTTTAAACCCGCTG
ATCAGCCTCGAGCTAGCGTCGACTAATGATAAGTTTAAACGCTAGCGTCGACAATCAACCTCTGGATTAC
AAAATTTGTGAAAGATTGACTGGTATTCTTAACTATGTTGCTCCTTTTACGCTATGTGGATACGCTGCTT
TAATGCCTTTGTATCATGCTATTGCTTCCCGTATGGCCTTCATTTTCTCCTCCTTGTATAAATCCTGGTT
GCTGTCTCTTTATGAGGAGTTGTGGCCCGTTGTCAGGCAACGTGGCGTGGTGTGCACTGTGTTTGCTGAC
GCAACCCCCACTGGTTGGGGCATTGCCACCACCTGTCAGCTCCTTTCCGGGACTTTCGCTTTCCCCCTCC
CTATTGCCACGGCGGAACTCATCGCCGCCTGCCTTGCCCGCTGCTGGACAGGGGCTCGGCTGTTGGGCAC
TGACAATTCCGTGGTGTTGTCGGGGAAGCTGACGTCCTTTCCATGGCTGCTCGCCTGTGTTGCCACCTGG
ATTCTGCGCGGGACGTCCTTCTGCTACGTCCCTTCGGCCCTCAATCCAGCGGACCTTCCTTCCCGCGGCC
TGCTGCCGGCTCTGCGGCCTCTTCCGCGTCTTCGCCTTCGCCCTCAGACGAGTCGGATCTCCCTTTGGGC
CGCCTCCCCGCCTGTAATCTAGATAGTCAGTTTAAACCCGCTGATCAGCCTCGACTGTGCCTTCTAGTTG
CCAGCCATCTGTTGTTTGCCCCTCCCCCGTGCCTTCCTTGACCCTGGAAGGTGCCACTCCCACTGTCCTT
TCCTAATAAAATGAGGAAATTGCATCGCATTGTCTGAGTAGGTGTCATTCTATTCTGGGGGGTGGGGTGG
GGCAGGACAGCAAGGGGGGGGATTGGGAAGACAATAGCAGGCATGCTGGGGATGCGGTGGGCTCTATGGC
TTCTCTCGAGGTCAGGCAACATCACCCCTTCCCTGGGTAGGTGTGTGGGTGGAGGGGCTGTGGGTTCCTT
AGCCTCTCTCCTAAGCCAAACCCAGCAAACGGCTGCCTTGGCAACCCCTCAGGGATGACAGCACTGCCAT
GCTCTCTGGCAGGCATAATGTTGCCACTGTGCCTGAGGCCAACACCCTGCGTCGGGCTGCAAACATCCAT
TCCCTTCCCTGTGGGGAGGGAGGCTCTGGGGGCCTTAGTGGGAGACTCTGGACAGGGCCAAGAGACTGTT
GTATGCACACTGCCTCCAGCCTGTCAAGAAGGCGGCGTGCCTGGCATCCCTTCTACTGGTGATTGGTGCA
GATCCCTTAGCTTTTTAAAGCTTCCTTGTTTTGTCTGATCACACACAGCAGAGCTGCCCTGTATTTGGCA
GTTGGCAGACAGACCCATCACTCCCCACCATGTCCACAGTCACTTGTGCATCCTTTCCTATAACATCCTT
GTCAGGAGCTTGGTATTAGAGGGAGTTGTTTAAGAGTGGCATAGAAAGCCCCCATATTATCCTTCCCAAG
GTCTTGGGACAGGGTGGGAAATGTTCATCTTAAATTTGTAAAATGGCATCATTAGTACAGGGTGAAGAAG
GTGACTCAAGTAGTCAAGGTGGATTGAGGTCAGGAATCTGTCTATACCAGATTGGTCCTGGGCATTTTGG
TGGATGGATGTGGGGCTTGCACTGTGTGGTTGAGAGGCCTTATAAGGTTGCCCTCCTGGAGGTACCCTGG
GCCTCATGGGCCTTCCGCTCACTGCCCGCTTTCCAGTCGGGAAACCTGTCCCCCCGGTCAGGCAACATCA
CCC
Features (pLannotate 1.2.2; 18 found; start..end, strand, type, name):
     53..93      -  rep_origin     RSF ori (fragment): Plasmids containing the RSF 1030 origin of replication can be propagated in E. coli cells that contain additional plasmids with compatible origins.
    171..759     -  rep_origin     ori: high-copy-number ColE1/pMB1/pBR322/pUC origin of replication
    930..1790    -  CDS            AmpR: β-lactamase; bla; confers resistance to ampicillin, carbenicillin, and related antibiotics
   1791..1895    -  promoter       AmpR promoter: bla
   1921..2052    -  rep_origin     M13 ori (fragment): M13 bacteriophage origin of replication; arrow indicates direction of (+) strand synthesis
   2073..2227    -  CDS            lacZα (fragment): LacZα fragment of β-galactosidase; lacZ fragment
   2261..2279    +  promoter       T7 promoter: promoter for bacteriophage T7 RNA polymerase
   2317..2397    +  CDS            HBEGF (fragment): HBEGF_CHLAE - Also known as DTR, HEGFL. Experimental evidence at protein level: Swiss-Prot protein existence level 1. Growth factor that mediates its effects via EGFR, ERBB2 and ERBB4. Required for normal cardiac valve formation and normal heart function. Promotes smooth muscle cell proliferation. May be involved in macrophage-mediated cellular proliferation. It is mitogenic for fibroblasts, but not endothelial cells. It is able to bind EGF receptor/EGFR with higher affinity than EGF itself and is a far more potent mitogen for smooth muscle cells than EGF. Also acts as a diphtheria toxin recep
   3073..3140    +  misc_feature   Ad SA (fragment): adenovirus major late transcript splice acceptor (Friedrich and Soriano, 1991)
   3140..3364    +  CDS            HBEGF (fragment): HBEGF_CHLAE - Also known as DTR, HEGFL. Experimental evidence at protein level: Swiss-Prot protein existence level 1. Growth factor that mediates its effects via EGFR, ERBB2 and ERBB4. Required for normal cardiac valve formation and normal heart function. Promotes smooth muscle cell proliferation. May be involved in macrophage-mediated cellular proliferation. It is mitogenic for fibroblasts, but not endothelial cells. It is able to bind EGF receptor/EGFR with higher affinity than EGF itself and is a far more potent mitogen for smooth muscle cells than EGF. Also acts as a diphtheria toxin recep
   3443..3508    +  CDS            3xFLAG: three tandem FLAG® epitope tags, followed by an enterokinase cleavage site
   3534..3551    +  protein_bind   attB1 (fragment): mutant version of attB; core recombination site for the Gateway® BP reaction BP Clonase™
   3557..9142    +  CDS            BRCA1: BRCA1_HUMAN - Also known as RNF53. Experimental evidence at protein level: Swiss-Prot protein existence level 1. E3 ubiquitin-protein ligase that specifically mediates the formation of 'Lys-6'-linked polyubiquitin chains and plays a central role in DNA repair by facilitating cellular responses to DNA damage (PubMed:12890688, PubMed:14976165, PubMed:16818604, PubMed:17525340, PubMed:12887909, PubMed:10500182, PubMed:19261748). It is unclear whether it also mediates the formation of other types of polyubiquitin chains (PubMed:12890688). The BRCA1-BARD1 heterodimer coordinates a diverse range of
   9228..9937    +  CDS            mRuby3 (fragment): monomeric red fluorescent protein derived from mRuby2, with improved brightness and photostability (Bajar et al., 2016)
   9970..10058   +  intron         β-globin intron (fragment): internally truncated intron from human β-globin
  10428..10819   +  intron         β-globin intron (fragment): internally truncated intron from human β-globin
  10903..11491   +  misc_feature   WPRE: woodchuck hepatitis virus posttranscriptional regulatory element
  11535..11646   +  polyA_signal   bGH poly(A) signal: bovine growth hormone polyadenylation signal
