[The description below was written by a language model from this plasmid's Addgene catalogue record and pLannotate feature annotations shown in this document.]
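Description:
pKlab1069-HBEGF-2a-3xFLAG-BRCA1(full-length)-A1708V-2a-mRuby3-HBBIVS2-WPRE is a 12.6 kb CRISPR knock-in donor built on an Xential-type repair template that targets the human HBEGF locus. It is a high-copy bacterial plasmid carrying a ColE1/pUC-type origin and an ampicillin resistance gene. Remnants of an M13 origin, lacZα and a T7 promoter from the cloning backbone are also annotated.

No mammalian promoter is annotated in the payload. Instead, an HBEGF fragment is followed by an adenovirus-derived splice acceptor and a further stretch of HBEGF coding sequence, which the record describes as mutated exon 4 plus exon 5. This layout suggests that, after integration, the cassette is spliced into and expressed from the endogenous HBEGF transcript. HBEGF is the diphtheria toxin receptor, so in the Xential strategy the mutated exon is generally understood to make correctly edited cells toxin-resistant and therefore selectable, although the record itself only lists it as a selectable marker.

According to the plasmid name, 2A sequences link HBEGF to N-terminally 3xFLAG-tagged full-length human BRCA1 carrying the A1708V substitution, and then to an mRuby3 red fluorescent reporter, so that separate proteins come from one transcript. The catalogue tag field reads 3x-FLAG-V5, but only 3xFLAG is annotated, and the marker field says "mRuby4" where the name and annotation say mRuby3. A residual attB1 fragment sits just upstream of BRCA1.

Downstream of mRuby3 are human β-globin intron (HBBIVS2) segments, which the depositor states improve stable integration into cell lines, followed by a WPRE and a bGH polyadenylation signal. The construct is intended for generating cell lines that stably express this BRCA1 missense variant. The associated publication concerns HSP90 buffering of BRCA1 variants.
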