Addgene plasmid #248989: pKlab1069-HBEGF-2a-3xFLAG-BRCA1(full-length)-A1708V-2a-mRuby3-HBBIVS2-WPRE
Purpose: This plasmid expresses the BRCA1 sequence with A1708V mutation, the construct includes a HBBIVS2 intron sequence at the 3' end of the mRuby sequence to improve the stable integration into cell lines
Depositing lab: Georgios Karras. Depositing organization: University of Texas MD Anderson Cancer Center. Publication: HSP90 buffers deleterious genetic variations in BRCA1. Gracia B, Zhang XH, Montes P, Pham TC, Huang M, Chen J, Karras GI. Mol Cell. 2025 Nov 19:S1097-2765(25)00867-6. doi: 10.1016/j.molcel.2025.10.026. PubMed 41265458.
Backbone
  Vector backbone: Xential template for knock-in at the HBEGF locus
  Vector type: CRISPR
  Selectable markers: HBEGF(Exon4mut&Exon5), mRuby4
Growth in bacteria
  Bacterial resistance: Ampicillin, 100 μg/mL
  Growth temperature: 37°C
  Growth strain: DH5alpha
  Copy number: High Copy
Gene/Insert
  Gene/Insert name: BRCA1
  Species: H. sapiens (human)
  Mutation: A1708V
  Entrez Gene: BRCA1 (a.k.a. BRCAI, BRCC1, BROVCA1, FANCS, IRIS, PNCA4, PPP1R53, PSCP, RNF53)
  Tag / fusion protein: 3x-FLAG-V5 (N terminal on insert)
  Cloning method: Gibson Cloning
Resource information
  A portion of this plasmid was derived from a plasmid made by: based on vectors from Li et al. Nat Comms 2021 (PMID: 33479216)
Terms and licenses: Academic/Nonprofit Terms; Industry Terms: Not Available to Industry
How to cite: pKlab1069-HBEGF-2a-3xFLAG-BRCA1(full-length)-A1708V-2a-mRuby3-HBBIVS2-WPRE was a gift from Georgios Karras (Addgene plasmid # 248989 ; http://n2t.net/addgene:248989 ; RRID:Addgene_248989)
